Addgene plasmid #63943: pST50Trc1-FLAGNDHFR
Purpose: (Empty Backbone) Position 1 transfer plasmid for pST44 polycistronic plasmid suite; N-term cleavable single tag; contains DHFR gene in BamHI-NgoMIV cassette as positive control
Depositing lab: Song Tan. Depositing organization: Pennsylvania State University. Publication: The pST44 polycistronic expression system for producing protein complexes in Escherichia coli. Tan S, Kern RC, Selleck W. Protein Expr Purif. 2005 Apr;40(2):385-95. 10.1016/j.pep.2004.12.002 PubMed 15766881.
Backbone
  Vector backbone: pST50Trc
  Vector type: Bacterial Expression
  Tag / fusion protein: FLAG; TEV cleavable (N terminal on backbone)
Growth in bacteria
  Bacterial resistance: Ampicillin, 100 μg/mL
  Growth temperature: 37°C
  Growth strain: DH5alpha
  Copy number: Unknown
Gene/Insert
  Gene/Insert name: None
  Tag / fusion protein: FLAG; TEV cleavable (N terminal on backbone)
Terms and licenses: Academic/Nonprofit Terms; Industry Terms: Not Available to Industry
Depositor comments: Replace DHFR with GOI using BamHI/NgoMIV; Clone out cassette using XbaI/BamHI
How to cite: pST50Trc1-FLAGNDHFR was a gift from Song Tan (Addgene plasmid # 63943 ; http://n2t.net/addgene:63943 ; RRID:Addgene_63943)
