[The description below was written by a language model from this plasmid's Addgene catalogue record and pLannotate feature annotations shown in this document.]
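Description:
pST50Trc1-FLAGNDHFR is a 3,361 nt bacterial expression plasmid on the pST50Trc backbone. It serves as the position 1 transfer plasmid for the pST44 polycistronic suite, which is used to co-express protein complexes in Escherichia coli. It is catalogued as an empty backbone, although it carries a placeholder gene. Propagation relies on a ColE1/pMB1-type origin accompanied by the pBR322-derived bom region and the rop gene, which normally moderates copy number; the catalogue lists copy number as unknown. Selection is by ampicillin through the bla beta-lactamase gene under its own promoter, followed by an fd terminator. A short mbeC fragment near the end of the record is probably a remnant of the ColE1-type backbone.

The expression cassette is driven by a T7 promoter and uses the efficient ribosome binding site from phage T7 gene 10, ending in a T7 terminator. The open reading frame begins with an N-terminal FLAG epitope followed by a TEV protease site, so the tag can be removed after purification. The annotation software labels the tag as a 3xFLAG fragment, but its short span agrees with the single tag described by the depositor. The reverse-strand 9xHis fragment and the small SET1 fragment downstream of the gene are likely incidental matches rather than functional tags. Fused to the tag is E. coli folA, encoding dihydrofolate reductase (DHFR), which sits in a BamHI–NgoMIV cassette as a positive control for expression. Users replace DHFR with a gene of interest using those sites. According to the depositor, the resulting translation cassette is then excised with XbaI and BamHI for transfer into the first position of a pST44 polycistronic plasmid.
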