Features (pLannotate 1.2.2; 15 found; start..end, strand, type, name):
     27..45      +  promoter       T7 promoter: promoter for bacteriophage T7 RNA polymerase
    113..135     +  RBS            RBS: efficient ribosome binding site from bacteriophage T7 gene 10 (Olins and Rangwala, 1989)
    149..173     +  CDS            3xFLAG (fragment): three tandem FLAG® epitope tags
    178..194     -  CDS            9xHis (fragment): 9xHis affinity tag
    194..212     +  CDS            TEV site (fragment): tobacco etch virus (TEV) protease recognition and cleavage site
    218..691     +  CDS            folA: DYR_ECOLI - Also known as tmrA. Experimental evidence at protein level: Swiss-Prot protein existence level 1. Key enzyme in folate metabolism. Catalyzes an essential reaction for de novo glycine and purine synthesis, and for DNA precursor synthesis. From Escherichia coli (strain K12).
    750..799     +  CDS            SET1 (fragment): solubility-enhancement tag derived from T7 phage gene 10B
    807..854     +  terminator     T7 terminator: transcription terminator for bacteriophage T7 RNA polymerase
    919..1010    +  promoter       AmpR promoter: bla
   1011..1868    +  CDS            bla: BLAT_ECOLX - Experimental evidence at protein level: Swiss-Prot protein existence level 1. TEM-type are the most prevalent beta-lactamases in enterobacteria; they hydrolyze the beta-lactam bond in susceptible beta-lactam antibiotics, thus conferring resistance to penicillins and cephalosporins. TEM-3 and TEM-4 are capable of hydrolyzing cefotaxime and ceftazidime. TEM-5 is capable of hydrolyzing ceftazidime. TEM-6 is capable of hydrolyzing ceftazidime and aztreonam. TEM-8/CAZ-2, TEM- 16/CAZ-7 and TEM-24/CAZ-6 are markedly active against ceftazidime. IRT- 4 shows resistance to beta-lactamase in
   1875..1914    +  terminator     fd terminator: central terminator from bacteriophage fd (Otsuka and Kunisawa, 1982)
   1945..2533    +  rep_origin     ori: high-copy-number ColE1/pMB1/pBR322/pUC origin of replication
   2719..2858    -  misc_feature   bom: basis of mobility region from pBR322
   2960..3151    -  CDS            rop: Rop protein, which maintains plasmids at low copy number; rop
   3191..3301    +  CDS            mbeC (fragment): MBEC_ECOLX - Experimental evidence at protein level: Swiss-Prot protein existence level 1. Required for efficient mobilization of ColE1 plasmid and is thus essential to promote the specific transfer of the plasmid during conjugation. Probably functions by inducing DNA bending, helping the MbeA relaxase to melt the DNA around the nic site and cleave the phosphodiester bond. Binds specifically double-stranded DNA (dsDNA) containing the ColE1 oriT but does not recognize the inverted repeat (IR). From Escherichia coli.
>Addgene plasmid #63943 | pST50Trc1-FLAGNDHFR | depositor full sequence | sequence record 177349 | Full Sequence
GGCACCATGCATCGATCCCGCGAAATTAATACGACTCACTATAGGGAGACCACAACGGTTTCCCTCCGGC
TCCGGAGAGCTCCAATTGGAATTCGCTAGCTCTAGAAATAATTTTGTTTAACTTTAAGAAGGAGATATAC
ATATGGGAGACTACAAGGACGATGATGACAAGGGATCTGGTGGTGGTGGTGGTGAAAACCTGTACTTCCA
GGGATCCATCAGTCTGATTGCGGCGCTAGCGGTAGATCGCGTTATCGGCATGGAAAACGCCATGCCATGG
AACCTGCCTGCCGATCTCGCCTGGTTTAAACGCAACACCTTAAATAAACCCGTGATTATGGGGCGCCATA
CCTGGGAATCAATCGGTAGGCCTTTGCCCGGCCGCAAAAATATTATCCTCAGCAGTCAACCCGGGACCGA
TGATCGGGTTACCTGGGTTAAATCGGTCGACGAAGCCATCGCGGCGTGTGGTGACGTACCAGAAATCATG
GTGATTGGCGGCGGACGCGTTTATGAACAGTTCTTGCCAAAAGCGCAAAAACTGTATCTGACGCATATCG
ATGCAGAAGTGGAAGGCGACACCCATTTTCCGGATTACGAGCCGGATGACTGGGAATCGGTATTCAGCGA
ATTCCACGATGCTGATGCGCAGAACTCGCATAGCTATTGTTTCGAAATCCTCGAGCGTCGTGCCGGCTAA
TGTACAAGATCCAGATCTAAGCTTGGTACCACGCGTGCGCGCTGATCCGGCTGCTAACAAAGCCCGAAAG
GAAGCTGAGTTGGCTGCTGCCACCGCTGAGCAATAACTAGCATAACCCCTTGGGGCCTCTAAACGGGTCT
TGAGGGGTTTTTTGCTGAAAGGAGGAACTATATCGGGATTAGCCCGCCTAATGAGCGGGCTTTTTTTTAA
TTCCCCTATTTGTTTATTTTTCTAAATACATTCAAATATGTATCCGCTCATGAGACAATAACCCTGATAA
ATGCTTCAATAATATTGAAAAAGGAAGAGTATGAGTATTCAACATTTCCGTGTCGCCCTTATTCCCTTTT
TTGCGGCATTTTGCCTTCCTGTTTTTGCTCACCCAGAAACGCTCGTGAAAGTAAAAGACGCAGAGGACCA
ATTGGGGGCACGAGTGGGATACATAGAACTGGACTTGAATAGCGGTAAAATCCTTGAGAGTTTTCGCCCT
GAAGAGCGTTTTCCAATGATGAGCACTTTCAAAGTTCTGCTATGTGGAGCAGTATTATCCCGTGTAGATG
CGGGGCAAGAGCAACTCGGACGACGAATACACTATTCGCAGAATGACTTGGTTGAATACTCCCCAGTGAC
AGAAAAGCACCTTACGGACGGAATGACGGTAAGAGAATTATGTAGTGCCGCCATAACGATGAGTGATAAC
ACTGCGGCGAACTTACTTCTGACAACCATCGGTGGACCGAAGGAATTAACCGCTTTTTTGCACAATATGG
GAGACCATGTAACTCGCCTTGACCGTTGGGAACCAGAACTGAATGAAGCCATACCAAACGACGAGCGAGA
CACCACAATGCCTGCGGCAATGGCAACAACATTACGCAAACTATTAACTGGCGAACTACTTACTCTGGCT
TCACGGCAACAATTAATAGACTGGCTTGAAGCGGATAAAGTTGCAGGACCACTACTGCGTTCGGCACTTC
CTGCTGGCTGGTTTATTGCTGATAAATCTGGGGCAGGAGAGCGTGGTTCACGGGGTATCATTGCCGCACT
TGGACCAGATGGTAAGCCTTCCCGTATCGTAGTTATCTACACGACGGGTAGTCAGGCAACTATGGACGAA
CGAAATAGACAGATTGCTGAAATAGGGGCTTCACTGATTAAGCATTGGTAAACCGATACAATTAAAGGCT
CCTTTTGGAGCCTTTTTTTTTGGACGGACCGGTAGAAAAGATCAAAGGATCTTCTTGAGATCCTTTTTTT
CTGCGCGTAATCTGCTGCTTGCAAACAAAAAAACCACCGCTACCAGCGGTGGTTTGTTTGCCGGATCAAG
AGCTACCAACTCTTTTTCCGAAGGTAACTGGCTTCAGCAGAGCGCAGATACCAAATACTGTCCTTCTAGT
GTAGCCGTAGTTAGGCCACCACTTCAAGAACTCTGTAGCACCGCCTACATACCTCGCTCTGCTAATCCTG
TTACCAGTGGCTGCTGCCAGTGGCGATAAGTCGTGTCTTACCGGGTTGGACTCAAGACGATAGTTACCGG
ATAAGGCGCAGCGGTCGGGCTGAACGGGGGGTTCGTGCACACAGCCCAGCTTGGAGCGAACGACCTACAC
CGAACTGAGATACCTACAGCGTGAGCTATGAGAAAGCGCCACGCTTCCCGAAGGGAGAAAGGCGGACAGG
TATCCGGTAAGCGGCAGGGTCGGAACAGGAGAGCGCACGAGGGAGCTTCCAGGGGGAAACGCCTGGTATC
TTTATAGTCCTGTCGGGTTTCGCCACCTCTGACTTGAGCGTCGATTTTTGTGATGCTCGTCAGGGGGGCG
GAGCCTATGGAAAAACGCCAGCAACGCGGCCTTTTTACGGTTCCTGGCCTTTTGCTGGCCTTTTGCTCAC
ATGTTCTTTCCTGCGTTATCCCCTGATTCTGTGGATAACCGTATTACCGCCTTTGAGTGAGCTGATACCG
CTCGCCGCAGCCGAACGACCGAGCGCAGCGAGTCAGTGAGCGAGGAAGCGGAAGAGCGCCTGATGCGGTA
TTTTCTCCTTACGCATCTGTGCGGTATTTCACACCGCAATGGTGCACTCTCAGTACAATCTGCTCTGATG
CCGCATAGTTAAGCCAGTATACACTCCGCTATCGCTACGTGACTGGGTCATGGCTGCGCCCCGACACCCG
CCAACACCCGCTGACGCGCCCTGACGGGCTTGTCTGCTCCCGGCATCCGCTTACAGACAAGCTGTGACCG
TCTCCGGGAGCTGCATGTGTCAGAGGTTTTCACCGTCATCACCGAAACGCGCGAGGCAGCTGCGGTAAAG
CTCATCAGCGTGGTCGTGAAGCGATTCACAGATGTCTGCCTGTTCATCCGCGTCCAGCTCGTTGAGTTTC
TCCAGAAGCGTTAATGTCTGGCTTCTGATAAAGCGGGCCATGTTAAGGGCGGTTTTTTCCTGTTTGGTCA
CTGATGCCTCCGTGTAAGGGGGATTTCTGTTCATGGGGTAATGATACCGATGAAACGAGAGAGGATGCTC
ACGATACGGGTTACTGATGATGAACATGCCCGGTTACTGGAACGTTGTGAGGGTAAACAACTGGCGGTAT
GGATGCGGCGGGACCAGAGAAAAATCACTCAGGGTCAATGCCAGCGCTTCGTTAATACAGATGTAGGTGT
T
