>Addgene plasmid #63943 | pST50Trc1-FLAGNDHFR | addgene partial sequence | sequence record 177449 | T7term 5'-GCTAGTTATTGCTCAGCGG-3'
GAGTTCTGCGCATCAGCATCGTGGAATTCGCTGAATACCGATTCCCAGTCATCCGGCTCGTAATCCGGAA
AATGGGTGTCGCCTTCCACTTCTGCATCGATATGCGTCAGATACAGTTTTTGCGCTTTTGGCAAGAACTG
TTCATAAACGCGTCCGCCGCCAATCACCATGATTTCTGGTACGTCACCACACGCCGCGATGGCTTCGTCG
ACCGATTTAACCCAGGTAACCCGATCATCGGTCCCGGGTTGACTGCTGAGGATAATATTTTTGCGGCCGG
GCAAAGGCCTACCGATTGATTCCCAGGTATGGCGCCCCATAATCACGGGTTTATTTAAGGTGTTGCGTTT
AAACCAGGCGAGATCGGCAGGCAGGTTCCATGGCATGGCGTTTTCCATGCCGATAACGCGATCTACCGCT
AGCGCCGCAATCAGACTGATGGATCCCTGGAAGTACAGGTTTTCACCACCACCACCACCAGATCCCTTGT
CATCATCGTCCTTGTAGTCTCCCATATGTATATCTCCTTCTTAAAGTTAAACAAAATTATTTCTAGAGCT
AGCGAATTCCAATTGGAGCTCTCCGGAGCCGGAGGGAAA
